>Addgene plasmid #182810 | SnFR_S062 | addgene full sequence | sequence record 358310 | Addgene NGS Result
GCAAACCGCCTCTCCCCGCGCGTTGGCCGATTCATTAATGCAGGATCTCGATCCCGCGAAATTAATACGA
CTCACTATAGGGAGACCACAACGGTTTCCCTCTAGAAATAATTTTGTTTAACTTTAAGAAGGAGATATAC
ATATGCATCATCATCATCATCATGGTTATCCCTATGATGTTCCAGATTATGCTGGGGCCCAGCCGGCCAG
ATCTGCGAACGACACCGTAGTTGTGGGCTCGATCGAGTTTACAGAAGGGATTATCGTCGCAAACATGGTG
GCAGAGATGATTGAGGCGCATACAGACCTTAAGGTGGTTCGCAAACTGAACCTTGGCGGGGTCAACGTTA
ACTTTGAAGCCATTAAACGCGGAGGTGCGAATAATGGTATTGACATTTACGTGGAGTACACTGGGACGGG
TCTTGTGGATATTCTGGGGTTCCCGGAGCCGAACGTCTATATCACCGCCGACAAGCAGAAGAACGGCATC
AAGGCGAACTTCAAGATCCGCCACAACATGGAGGACGGCAGCGTGCAGCTCGCCGACCACTACCAGCAGA
ACACCCCCATCGGCGACGGCCCCGTGCTGCTGCCCGACAACCACTACCTGAGCACCCAGTCCGTGCTGAG
CAAAGACCCCAACGAGAAGCGCGATCACATGGTCCTGCTGGAGTTCGTGACCGCCGCCGGGATCACTCTC
GGCATGGACGAGCTGTACAAGGGCGGTACCGGAGGGAGCATGAGCAAGGGCGAGGAGCTGTTCACCGGGG
TGGTGCCCATCCTGGTCGAGCTGGACGGCGGCGTAAACGGCCACAAGTTCAGCGTGCGCGGCGAGGGCGA
GGGCGATGCCACCAACGGCAAGCTGACCCTGAAGTTCATCTGCACCACCGGCAAGCTGCCCGTGCCCTGG
CCCACCCTCGTGACCACCCTGACCTACGGCGTGCAGTGCTTCAGCCGCTACCCCGACCACATGAAGCAGC
ACGACTTCTTCAAGTCCGCCATGCCCGAAGGCTACGTCCAGGAGCGCACCATCAGCTTCAAGGACGACGG
CACCTACAAGACCCGCGCCGAGGTGAAGTTCGAGGGCGACACCCTGGTGAACCGCATCGAGCTGAAGGGC
ATCGACTTCAAGGAGGACGGCAACATCCTGGGGCACAAGCTGGAGTACAACTTTCCGCCGCCCAGCTCTA
CTGATCCAGAAGGTGCATACGAAACCGTGAAGAAGGAGTACAAACGTAAATGGAATATTGTATGGCTCAA
ACCACTGGGATTCAACAATACGTATACGCTTGGGGTTAAAGACGAACTGGCGAAACAGTATAACCTTAAA
ACCTTCAGTGACTTAGCGAAAATCTCGGATAAGCTGATTCTGGGTGCAACGATGTTCTTTTTAGAAGGGC
CCGATGGTTACCCAGGCCTGCAAAAACTGTACAATTTCAAATTCAAGCACACCAAAAGCATGGACATGGG
TATTCGCTATACCGCCATTGATAATAACGAAGTTCAGGTAATTGATGCCTGGGCCACTGATGGCTTGCTG
GTGAGCCACAAATTAAAAATTCTGGAGGATGATAAAGCGTTCTTCCCGCCGTATTATGCTGCCCCCATCA
TCCGTCAGGATGTCTTAGATAAGCATCCTGAACTGAAGGACGTGCTGAACAAACTCGCGAATCAAATTTC
ACTGGAAGAAATGCAGAAACTGAATTACAAGGTGGACGGTGAGGGTCAGGACCCAGCGAAAGTAGCTAAG
GAGTTTTTGAAAGAGAAAGGTTTAATTCTGCAGGTCGACGAACAAAAACTCATCTCAGAAGAGGATCTGA
ATTAAGAATTCGAAGCTTGATCCGGCTGCTAACAAAGCCCGAAAGGAAGCTGAGTTGGCTGCTGCCACCG
CTGAGCAATAACTAGCATAACCCCTTGGGGCCTCTAAACGGGTCTTGAGGGGTTTTTTGCTGAAAGGAGG
AACTATATCCGGATCTGGCGTAATAGCGAAGAGGCCCGCACCGATCGCCCTTCCCAACAGTTGCGCAGCC
TGAATGGCGAATGGG
[124 nt withheld, positions 2046-2169]
C
[91 nt withheld, positions 2171-2261]
A
[49 nt withheld, positions 2263-2311]
CCTTTGACGTTGGAGTCCATGTTCTTT
[37 nt withheld, positions 2339-2375]
ACCCTATCTCGGTCTATTCTTTTGATTTATAAGGGATTTTGCCGATTTCGGCCTATTGGTTAAAAAATGA
GCTGATTTAACAAAAATTTAACGCGAATTTTAACAAAATATTAACGCTTACAATTTAGGTGGCACTTTTC
GGGGAAATGTGCGCGGAACCCCTATTTGTTTATTTTTCTAAATACATTCAAATATGTATCCGCTCATGAG
ACAATAACCCTGATAAATGCTTCAATAATATTGAAAAAGGAAGAGTATGAGTATTCAACATTTCCGTGTC
GCCCTTATTCCCTTTTTTGCGGCATTTTGCCTTCCTGTTTTTGCTCACCCAGAAACGCTGGTGAAAGTAA
AAGATGCTGAAGATCAGTTGGGTGCACGAGTGGGTTACATCGAACTGGATCTCAACAGCGGTAAGATCCT
TGAGAGTTTTCGCCCCGAAGAACGTTTTCCAATGATGAGCACTTTTAAAGTTCTGCTATGTGGCGCGGTA
TTATCCCGTATTGACGCCGGGCAAGAGCAACTCGGTCGCCGCATACACTATTCTCAGAATGACTTGGTTG
AGTACTCACCAGTCACAGAAAAGCATCTTACGGATGGCATGACAGTAAGAGAATTATGCAGTGCTGCCAT
AACCATGAGTGATAACACTGCGGCCAACTTACTTCTGACAACGATCGGAGGACCGAAGGAGCTAACCGCT
TTTTTGCACAACATGGGGGATCATGTAACTCGCTTTGATCGTTGGGAACCGGAGCTGAATGAAGCCATAC
CAAACGACGAGCGTGACACCACGATGCCTGTAGCAATGGCAACAACGTTGCGCAAACTATTAACTGGCGA
ACTACTTACTCTAGCTTCCCGGCAACAATTAATAGACTGGATGGAGGCGGATAAAGTTGCAGGACCACTT
CTGCGCTCGGCCCTTCCGGCTGGCTGGTTTATTGCTGATAAATCTGGAGCCGGTGAGCGTGGGTCTCGCG
GTATCATTGCAGCACTGGGGCCAGATGGTAAGCCCTCCCGTATCGTAGTTATCTACACGACGGGGAGTCA
GGCAACTATGGATGAACGAAATAGACAGATCGCTGAGATAGGTGCCTCACTGATTAAGCATTGGTAACTG
TCAGACCAAGTTTACTCATATATACTTTAGATTGATTTAAAACTTCATTTTTAATTTAAAAGGATCTAGG
TGAAGATCCTTTTTGATAATCTCATGACCAAAATCCCTTAACGTGAGTTTTCGTTCCACTGAGCGTCAGA
CCCCGTAGAAAAGATCAAAGGATCTTCTTGAGATCCTTTTTTTCTGCGCGTAATCTGCTGCTTGCAAACA
AAAAAACCACCGCTACCAGCGGTGGTTTGTTTGCCGGATCAAGAGCTACCAACTCTTTTTCCGAAGGTAA
CTGGCTTCAGCAGAGCGCAGATACCAAATACTGTTCTTCTAGTGTAGCCGTAGTTAGGCCACCACTTCAA
GAACTCTGTAGCACCGCCTACATACCTCGCTCTGCTAATCCTGTTACCAGTGGCTGCTGCCAGTGGCGAT
AAGTCGTGTCTTACCGGGTTGGACTCAAGACGATAGTTACCGGATAAGGCGCAGCGGTCGGGCTGAACGG
GGGGTTCGTGCACACAGCCCAGCTTGGAGCGAACGACCTACACCGAACTGAGATACCTACAGCGTGAGCT
ATGAGAAAGCGCCACGCTTCCCGAAGGGAGAAAGGCGGACAGGTATCCGGTAAGCGGCAGGGTCGGAACA
GGAGAGCGCACGAGGGAGCTTCCAGGGGGAAACGCCTGGTATCTTTATAGTCCTGTCGGGTTTCGCCACC
TCTGACTTGAGCGTCGATTTTTGTGATGCTCGTCAGGGGGGCGGAGCCTATGGAAAAACGCCAGCAACGC
GGCCTTTTTACGGTTCCTGGCCTTTTGCTGGCCTTTTGCTCACATGTTCTTTCCTGCGTTATCCCCTGAT
TCTGTGGATAACCGTATTACCGCCTTTGAGTGAGCTGATACCGCTCGCCGCAGCCGAACGACCGAGCGCA
GCGAGTCAGTGAGCGAGGAAGCGGAAGAGCGCCCAATAC
Features (pLannotate 1.2.2; 12 found; start..end, strand, type, name):
     63..81      +  promoter       T7 promoter: promoter for bacteriophage T7 RNA polymerase
    113..135     +  RBS            RBS: efficient ribosome binding site from bacteriophage T7 gene 10 (Olins and Rangwala, 1989)
    146..166     +  CDS            capTEV™ (fragment): composite tag for in vivo biotinylation, TEV protease cleavage, and 6xHis tagging
    452..1171    +  CDS            cEGFP: cEGFP is a basic (constitutively fluorescent) green fluorescent protein published in 2008, derived from Aequorea victoria.
   1845..1894    +  CDS            SET1 (fragment): solubility-enhancement tag derived from T7 phage gene 10B
   1902..1949    +  terminator     T7 terminator: transcription terminator for bacteriophage T7 RNA polymerase
   1975..2041    +  CDS            lacZα (fragment): LacZα fragment of β-galactosidase; lacZ fragment
   2046..2501    +  rep_origin     f1 ori (sequence partly withheld): f1 bacteriophage origin of replication; arrow indicates direction of (+) strand synthesis
   2527..2631    +  promoter       AmpR promoter: bla
   2632..3492    +  CDS            AmpR: β-lactamase; bla; confers resistance to ampicillin, carbenicillin, and related antibiotics
   3663..4251    +  rep_origin     ori: high-copy-number ColE1/pMB1/pBR322/pUC origin of replication
   4434..43      +  CDS            lacI (fragment) (across the origin): lac repressor; lacI; The lac repressor binds to the lac operator to inhibit transcription in E. coli. This inhibition can be relieved by adding lactose or isopropyl-β-D-thiogalactopyranoside (IPTG).
