[The description below was written by a language model from this plasmid's Addgene catalogue record and pLannotate feature annotations shown in this document.]
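Description:
SnFR_S062 is a bacterial expression plasmid built on the pHHM.X51 backbone that encodes S062-CholineSnFR, a synthetic, genetically encoded fluorescent sensor protein. It belongs to a project developing the iDrugSnFR family of biosensors for nicotinic agonists, intended to allow optical measurement of the subcellular pharmacokinetics of these compounds. The full sequenced plasmid is 4,444 nt, consistent with the recorded 2,761 bp backbone plus a 1,683 bp insert cloned between NdeI and HindIII sites, both retained. It is maintained at high copy through a ColE1/pUC-type origin and selected with ampicillin via the β-lactamase gene under its own promoter. An f1 phage origin is also present, and short lacZα and lacI fragments appear to be non-functional backbone remnants.

Expression is driven by a T7 promoter followed by the efficient phage T7 gene 10 ribosome binding site and closed by a T7 terminator, so production requires a host supplying T7 RNA polymerase. According to the catalogue entry, the open reading frame carries N-terminal 6xHis and HA tags and a C-terminal Myc tag. The short "capTEV" fragment annotated at the start of the coding region most likely reflects the His tag, which would permit metal-affinity purification. The automated annotation recognises a roughly 720 bp GFP-derived segment (labelled cEGFP) lying within the insert, flanked on both sides by unannotated coding sequence. This fits a sensor design in which a fluorescent protein is embedded in a ligand-binding scaffold, although the record does not name the binding protein. The small "SET1" fragment just before the terminator is probably vector-derived sequence. The construct is suited to producing tagged sensor protein in E. coli for purification and in vitro characterisation.
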