Addgene plasmid #182810: SnFR_S062
Purpose: Develop a family of genetically encoded fluorescent biosensors for nicotinic agonists, termed iDrugSnFRs, thus enabling optical subcellular pharmacokinetics for nicotinic agonists
Depositing lab: Henry Lester. Depositing organization: California Institute of Technology.
Backbone
  Vector backbone: pHHM.X51
  Backbone manufacturer: Caltech
  Backbone size w/o insert (bp): 2761
  Vector type: Bacterial Expression
Growth in bacteria
  Bacterial resistance: Ampicillin, 100 μg/mL
  Growth temperature: 37°C
  Growth strain: DH5alpha
  Copy number: High Copy
Gene/Insert
  Gene/Insert name: S062-CholineSnFR
  Species: Synthetic
  Insert size (bp): 1683
  Promoter: T7
  Tag / fusion protein: 6xHis, HA (N terminal on insert); Myc (C terminal on insert)
  Cloning method: Restriction Enzyme; 5′ cloning site NdeI (not destroyed); 3′ cloning site HindIII (not destroyed)
  Sequencing primers: 5′ T7; 3′ T7 term
Terms and licenses: Academic/Nonprofit Terms; Industry Terms: Not Available to Industry
Depositor comments: For additional reference, please see Nichols et al. 2022 Elife, doi.org/10.7554/eLife.74648.
How to cite: SnFR_S062 was a gift from Henry Lester (Addgene plasmid # 182810 ; http://n2t.net/addgene:182810 ; RRID:Addgene_182810)
